Addgene plasmid #31603: pHA-ΔN331-Kin1B
Depositing lab: Anthony Brown. Depositing organization: Ohio State University. Publication: Tight functional coupling of kinesin-1A and dynein motors in the bidirectional transport of neurofilaments. Uchida A, Alami NH, Brown A. Mol Biol Cell. 2009 Dec . 20(23):4997-5006. 10.1091/mbc.e09-04-0304 PubMed 19812246.
Backbone
  Vector backbone: pCGN
  Vector type: Mammalian Expression
Growth in bacteria
  Bacterial resistance: Ampicillin, 100 μg/mL
  Growth temperature: 37°C
  Growth strain: DH5alpha
  Growth instructions: E. coli DH5α, 16hrs at 37C
  Copy number: High Copy
Gene/Insert
  Gene/Insert name: ΔN331 kinesin-1B (alt names: headless kinesin-1B; headless KIF5B)
  Species: M. musculus (mouse)
  Insert size (bp): 2168
  Mutation: deleted amino acids 1-331
  GenBank ID: BC090841
  Entrez Gene: Kif5b (a.k.a. Khc, Khcs, Kns1, Ukhc)
  Promoter: CMV
  Tag / fusion protein: HA-tag (N terminal on backbone)
  Cloning method: Restriction Enzyme; 5′ cloning site KpnI (not destroyed); 3′ cloning site BamHI (not destroyed)
  Sequencing primers: 5′ specific sequence primer; 3′ specific sequence primer
Resource information
  A portion of this plasmid was derived from a plasmid made by: I.M.A.G.E. clone 30543821 obtained from Open Biosystems
Terms and licenses: Academic/Nonprofit Terms; Industry Terms: Not Available to Industry
How to cite: pHA-ΔN331-Kin1B was a gift from Anthony Brown (Addgene plasmid # 31603 ; http://n2t.net/addgene:31603 ; RRID:Addgene_31603)
