[The description below was written by a language model from this plasmid's Addgene catalogue record.]
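Description:
pHA-ΔN331-Kin1B is a mammalian expression plasmid built on the pCGN backbone. It encodes an N-terminally truncated, "headless" form of mouse kinesin-1B (KIF5B, the ubiquitous kinesin heavy chain). It is maintained in E. coli as a high-copy plasmid under ampicillin selection. The record does not list a mammalian selection marker or specify the replication origin, and no feature table is provided, so the finer architecture of the backbone cannot be described from the available information.

The insert is about 2.2 kb and was derived from a mouse cDNA clone. It was placed between KpnI and BamHI sites, both of which were retained. Amino acids 1–331 are deleted. From general knowledge of kinesin-1, this region corresponds to the N-terminal motor (head) domain responsible for ATP hydrolysis and microtubule binding, while the stalk and tail portions that mediate dimerisation and cargo association remain. Expression is driven by the CMV promoter, which gives strong constitutive transcription in transfected mammalian cells. The backbone supplies an HA epitope fused to the N terminus of the truncated protein, so it can be detected by immunofluorescence or immunoblotting and distinguished from endogenous kinesin.

Headless kinesin constructs of this kind are generally used as dominant-negative inhibitors, because they can pair with endogenous heavy chains or compete for cargo adaptors without generating motility. The associated publication concerns the roles of kinesin-1 and dynein motors in the bidirectional transport of neurofilaments. This suggests the construct was used to test how disrupting the kinesin-1B isoform affects that transport.
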