>Addgene plasmid #31603 | pHA-ΔN331-Kin1B | depositor partial sequence | sequence record 36096 | HA tag and N-terminally truncated kinesin-1B/KIF5B
ATGGCTTCTAGCTATCCTTATGACGTGCCTGACTATGCCAGCCTGGGAGGACCTTCTAGAATTCGAGCTC
GGTACCTCAATGTAGAGTTAACTGCGGAGCAGTGGAAAAAGAAGTATGAAAAAGAAAAGGAAAAAAATAA
AACTCTACGGAACACTATTCAGTGGCTGGAAAACGAGCTAAACCGTTGGCGTAACGGGGAGACAGTGCCT
ATTGATGAGCAGTTTGACAAAGAGAAAGCTAATTTGGAAGCCTTCACAGCGGATAAAGATATTGCTATTA
CCAGTGATAAACCAGCTGCTGCAGTCGGAATGGCTGGTAGTTTTACCGATGCTGAAAGAAGAAAGTGTGA
AGAAGAACTTGCTAAATTGTATAAACAACTTGATGACAAGGATGAAGAGATTAACCAACAAAGCCAATTG
GTAGAGAAATTGAAGACACAAATGCTGGATCAGGAAGAGCTTCTGGCATCAACCAGAAGGGATCAAGATA
ATATGCAAGCTGAACTGAATCGCCTCCAAGCAGAAAATGATGCTTCTAAAGAAGAAGTCAAAGAAGTTTT
ACAGGCCTTAGAGGAACTGGCTGTTAATTATGATCAGAAGTCTCAGGAAGTTGAAGACAAAACAAAGGAA
TATGAATTGCTTAGTGATGAATTGAATCAAAAATCTGCAACTTTAGCAAGTATTGATGCTGAGCTTCAGA
AGCTGAAGGAAATGACCAACCACCAGAAGAAACGAGCAGCTGAAATGATGGCATCATTATTAAAAGACCT
TGCAGAAATAGGAATTGCTGTGGGGAATAACGATGTGAAGCAACCAGAAGGAACTGGTATGATAGATGAA
GAGTTTACTGTTGCAAGACTCTACATTAGCAAAATGAAATCAGAAGTAAAGACCATGGTGAAACGCTGCA
AACAGCTAGAAAGCACACAGACTGAGAGCAACAAAAAAATGGAAGAAAATGAGAAAGAGTTAGCAGCATG
CCAGCTTCGGATCTCCCAACATGAAGCCAAAATCAAGTCACTGACTGAGTACCTTCAGAATGTAGAACAA
AAGAAGAGGCAGCTGGAGGAGTCTGTTGATTCCCTTGGTGAGGAGCTAGTCCAACTCCGAGCACAAGAGA
AAGTCCATGAAATGGAAAAAGAGCACTTGAACAAGGTTCAGACTGCAAATGAAGTCAAGCAAGCTGTTGA
GCAGCAGATCCAGAGTCACAGAGAAACCCACCAAAAACAAATCAGTAGTTTGCGAGATGAAGTGGAGGCA
AAGGAAAAGCTAATCACTGACCTCCAAGACCAAAACCAGAAGATGGTGTTGGAGCAGGAACGGCTAAGGG
TGGAGCATGAGAGGCTGAAGGCTACAGACCAAGAGAAGAGCAGGAAGCTGCACGAGCTCACGGTTATGCA
AGACAGACGAGAACAAGCAAGACAAGACTTGAAGGGTTTGGAGGAGACCGTGGCAAAAGAACTTCAGACT
TTACACAACCTGCGTAAGCTCTTTGTTCAGGACTTGGCTACCAGGGTGAAAAAGAGCGCCGAGGTCGACT
CTGACGACACTGGCGGCAGTGCTGCACAGAAGCAGAAAATCTCCTTCCTTGAAAACAACCTTGAACAGCT
CACCAAAGTGCACAAGCAGTTGGTACGCGATAATGCAGATCTTCGCTGTGAGCTTCCTAAGTTAGAGAAA
CGGCTTAGAGCTACTGCAGAAAGAGTGAAAGCTTTGGAGTCAGCCCTGAAAGAAGCCAAAGAAAATGCAT
CTCGAGACCGTAAACGCTATCAGCAAGAAGTAGACCGGATAAAGGAAGCAGTCAGGTCAAAGAACATGGC
CAGAAGGGGACATTCTGCCCAGATTGCAAAGCCGATCCGTCCTGGACAGCATCCAGCGGCCTCGCCAACT
CACCCGGGCACAGTTCGTGGAGGAGGCTCATTTGTTCAGAACAACCAGCCAGTGGGGCTTCGTGGTGGTG
GAGGCAAGCAGTCGTAAACACTTGACACATTGCAGGTGTTGAAAAGTAATTGAAGTTTGAAGAGGACATA
AAATCAGTCTTTCACTAACTAACCTCTATTCCTTGGGATTGTAGAAATTTAATTTTTTAATGTGTAAATT
ACTCCTACCCTGTACAGCTGTTTCCTACCCACTCTTGTAAACTCTGCTGCTTCCCAACACTAGAGTGCAA
TGTTGATGTCCTANAAGGGAAACGACAGTTTACAACTGCGGCCCTGTTTGTTACACGGTGTGGGATCC
