>Addgene plasmid #31603 | pHA-ΔN331-Kin1B | addgene partial sequence | sequence record 37422 | CMV-F 5'-CGCAAATGGGCGGTAGGCGTG-3'
TTAGCGAGCTCGTTNGTGAACCGTCAGATCGCCTGGAGACGCCATCCACGCTGTTTTGACCTCCATAGAA
GACACCGGGACCGATCCAGCCTCCGGGGGATCTTGGTGGCGTGAAACTCCCGCACCTCTTCGGCCAGCGC
CTTGTAGAAGCGCGTATGGCTTCTAGCTATCCTTATGACGTGCCTGACTATGCCAGCCTGGGAGGACCTT
CTAGAATTCGAGCTCGGTACCTCAATGTAGAGTTAACTGCGGAGCAGTGGAAAAAGAAGTATGAAAAAGA
AAAGGAAAAAAATAAAACTCTACGGAACACTATTCAGTGGCTGGAAAACGAGCTAAACCGTTGGCGTAAC
GGGGAGACAGTGCCTATTGATGAGCAGTTTGACAAAGAGAAAGCTAATTTGGAAGCCTTCACAGCGGATA
AAGATATTGCTATTACCAGTGATAAACCAGCTGCTGCAGTCGGAATGGCTGGTAGTTTTACCGATGCTGA
AAGAAGAAAGTGTGAAGAAGAACTTGCTAAATTGTATAAACAACTTGATGACAAGGATGAAGAGATTAAC
CAACAAAGCCAATTGGTAGAGAAATTGAAGACACAAATGCTGGATCAGGAAGAGCTTCTGGCATCAACCA
GAAGGGATCAAGATAATATGCAAGCTGAACTGAATCGCCTCCAAGCAGAAAATGATGCTTCTAAAGAAGA
AGTCAAAGAAGTTTTACAGGCCTTAGAGGAACTGGCTGTTAATTATGATCAGAAGTCTCAGGAAGTTGAA
GACAAAACAAAGGAATATGAATTGCTTAGTGATGAATTGAATCAAAAATCTGCAACTTTAGCAAGTATTG
ATGCTGAGCTTCAGAAGCTGAAGATNCNCCCCCCCCCCCNAAAAAAACNAC
